Addgene plasmid #27956: pUT1751-HQ858874
Depositing lab: John Gray & Erich Grotewold. Depositing organization: University of Toledo. Publication: GRASSIUS: a platform for comparative regulatory genomics across the grasses. Yilmaz A, Nishiyama MY Jr, Fuentes BG, Souza GM, Janies D, Gray J, Grotewold E. Plant Physiol. 2009 Jan;149(1):171-80. doi: 10.1104/pp.108.128579. Epub 2008 Nov 5. PubMed 18987217.
Backbone
  Vector backbone: pENTR/SD
  Backbone manufacturer: Invitrogen
  Backbone size w/o insert (bp): 2601
  Vector type: Entry vector
Growth in bacteria
  Bacterial resistance: Kanamycin, 50 μg/mL
  Growth temperature: 37°C
  Growth strain: DH5alpha
  Growth instructions: E. coli Top10 (Invitrogen)
  Copy number: Low Copy
Gene/Insert
  Gene/Insert name: HMG transcription factor encoded by Os04g0564600 LOC_Os04g47690
  Species: Oryza sativa (rice)
  Insert size (bp): 396
  GenBank ID: HQ858874
  Cloning method: Restriction Enzyme
  Sequencing primers: 5′ M13 For; 3′ M13 Rev
Terms and licenses: Academic/Nonprofit Terms; Industry Terms: Not Available to Industry
Depositor comments: This CDS was amplified using PCR from a full length cDNA template from the OSIIEa, OSIIEb, and OSJNEa thru OSJNEf full length cDNA libraries generated by the Guoliang Wang lab at Ohio State University. The PCR product omitted the stop codon. The PCR product was cloned into a Gateway pENTR/SD entry vector. Further information on this gene may be obtained at www.grassius.org using the Genbank number. (The second half of the plasmid name is the Genbank Number for the sequence of the insert)
How to cite: pUT1751-HQ858874 was a gift from John Gray & Erich Grotewold (Addgene plasmid # 27956 ; http://n2t.net/addgene:27956 ; RRID:Addgene_27956)
