[The description below was written by a language model from this plasmid's Addgene catalogue record and pLannotate feature annotations shown in this document.]
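Description:
pUT1751-HQ858874 is a Gateway entry clone built on the Invitrogen pENTR/SD backbone. It carries the coding sequence of a rice (Oryza sativa) HMG-family transcription factor encoded by locus Os04g0564600 / LOC_Os04g47690. The plasmid is maintained in E. coli under kanamycin selection through an aminoglycoside phosphotransferase (KanR) gene. It replicates from a ColE1/pUC-type origin; the annotation calls this origin high copy, whereas the catalogue entry lists the plasmid as low copy. The full depositor sequence is just under 3 kb, consistent with the 2.6 kb backbone plus the 396 bp insert.

The insert itself is not annotated in the feature table, but it would sit in the interval between the attL1 and attL2 recombination sites. It lies just downstream of the bacteriophage T7 gene 10 ribosome binding site, the Shine-Dalgarno element that characterises the pENTR/SD backbone and supports translation in bacterial expression contexts. According to the depositor, the CDS was PCR-amplified from full-length rice cDNA library clones with the stop codon omitted. After an LR Clonase reaction into a destination vector, the open reading frame can therefore be read through into a C-terminal tag or fusion partner. rrnB T1 and T2 terminators upstream of attL1 shield the cassette from read-through transcription. A T7 promoter lies just beyond attL2 on the opposite strand, pointing back toward the insert, and the short lacI and lacZα fragments are backbone remnants. The entry clone has no promoter of its own to express the insert. It belongs to a grass transcription factor ORF collection and serves as a shuttle source for moving the gene into expression vectors.
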