Features (pLannotate 1.2.2; 10 found; start..end, strand, type, name):
      1..100     +  protein_bind   attL1: mutant version of attL; recombination site for the Gateway® LR reaction LR Clonase™
    112..132     +  RBS            RBS: efficient ribosome binding site from bacteriophage T7 gene 10 (Olins and Rangwala, 1989)
    554..653     -  protein_bind   attL2: mutant version of attL; recombination site for the Gateway® LR reaction LR Clonase™
    671..689     -  promoter       T7 promoter: promoter for bacteriophage T7 RNA polymerase
    823..1632    +  CDS            KanR: aminoglycoside phosphotransferase; aph(3')-Ia; confers resistance to kanamycin in bacteria or G418 (Geneticin®) in eukaryotes
   1779..2367    +  rep_origin     ori: high-copy-number ColE1/pMB1/pBR322/pUC origin of replication
   2550..2642    +  CDS            lacI (fragment): lac repressor; lacI; The lac repressor binds to the lac operator to inhibit transcription in E. coli. This inhibition can be relieved by adding lactose or isopropyl-β-D-thiogalactopyranoside (IPTG).
   2697..2724    -  terminator     rrnB T2 terminator: transcription terminator T2 from the E. coli rrnB gene
   2856..2899    +  terminator     rrnB T1 terminator: Escherichia coli rrnB; transcription terminator T1 from the E. coli rrnB gene
   2946..2982    -  CDS            lacZα (fragment): LacZα fragment of β-galactosidase; lacZ fragment
>Addgene plasmid #27956 | pUT1751-HQ858874 | depositor full sequence | sequence record 13230 | Author sequence
CAAATAATGATTTTATTTTGACTGATAGTGACCTGTTCGTTGCAACAAATTGATGAGCAATGCTTTTTTA
TAATGCCAACTTTGTACAAAAAAGCAGGCTCCGCGGCCGCCTTGTTTAACTTTAAGAAGGAGCCCTTCAC
CATGGGCAAGGCCGACGCCGACGCCGAGTTCAAGGCCGCCGGCAAGCGCAAGAAGGCCGGAGGCGCCGGC
AAGCCCAAGCGCGGCCTCACCCCGTTCTTCGCCTTCCTGGCTGAGTTCAGGCCGCAGTACATGGAGAAGC
ACCCAAACACCAAGGGCGTCGCAGCGGTGACCAAGGCTGCCGGGGAGAAGTGGCGCGCTATGTCGGACGA
GGAGAAAGCGCAATATGGGGGCAAGAAGCCAGATGGCGAGAGCAAGCCCGCGGCCGCTAGCAAGAAGAAG
GAGAGCACTAGCTCTAAGAAGGCTAAAACTGATGGTGCGGAACAGGAGGGAGAAGGTTCTGACAAGTCGA
AGTCTGATGTTGAGGATGATGAGAATGATGGCAGTGGCGAGGACGAGAAGGGTGGGCGCGCCGACCCAGC
TTTCTTGTACAAAGTTGGCATTATAAGAAAGCATTGCTTATCAATTTGTTGCAACGAACAGGTCACTATC
AGTCAAAATAAAATCATTATTTGCCATCCAGCTGATATCCCCTATAGTGAGTCGTATTACATGGTCATAG
CTGTTTCCTGGCAGCTCTGGCCCGTGTCTCAAAATCTCTGATGTTACATTGCACAAGATAAAAATATATC
ATCATGAACAATAAAACTGTCTGCTTACATAAACAGTAATACAAGGGGTGTTATGAGCCATATTCAACGG
GAAACGTCGAGGCCGCGATTAAATTCCAACATGGATGCTGATTTATATGGGTATAAATGGGCTCGCGATA
ATGTCGGGCAATCAGGTGCGACAATCTATCGCTTGTATGGGAAGCCCGATGCGCCAGAGTTGTTTCTGAA
ACATGGCAAAGGTAGCGTTGCCAATGATGTTACAGATGAGATGGTCAGACTAAACTGGCTGACGGAATTT
ATGCCTCTTCCGACCATCAAGCATTTTATCCGTACTCCTGATGATGCATGGTTACTCACCACTGCGATCC
CCGGAAAAACAGCATTCCAGGTATTAGAAGAATATCCTGATTCAGGTGAAAATATTGTTGATGCGCTGGC
AGTGTTCCTGCGCCGGTTGCATTCGATTCCTGTTTGTAATTGTCCTTTTAACAGCGATCGCGTATTTCGT
CTCGCTCAGGCGCAATCACGAATGAATAACGGTTTGGTTGATGCGAGTGATTTTGATGACGAGCGTAATG
GCTGGCCTGTTGAACAAGTCTGGAAAGAAATGCATAAACTTTTGCCATTCTCACCGGATTCAGTCGTCAC
TCATGGTGATTTCTCACTTGATAACCTTATTTTTGACGAGGGGAAATTAATAGGTTGTATTGATGTTGGA
CGAGTCGGAATCGCAGACCGATACCAGGATCTTGCCATCCTATGGAACTGCCTCGGTGAGTTTTCTCCTT
CATTACAGAAACGGCTTTTTCAAAAATATGGTATTGATAATCCTGATATGAATAAATTGCAGTTTCATTT
GATGCTCGATGAGTTTTTCTAATCAGAATTGGTTAATTGGTTGTAACACTGGCAGAGCATTACGCTGACT
TGACGGGACGGCGCAAGCTCATGACCAAAATCCCTTAACGTGAGTTACGCGTCGTTCCACTGAGCGTCAG
ACCCCGTAGAAAAGATCAAAGGATCTTCTTGAGATCCTTTTTTTCTGCGCGTAATCTGCTGCTTGCAAAC
AAAAAAACCACCGCTACCAGCGGTGGTTTGTTTGCCGGATCAAGAGCTACCAACTCTTTTTCCGAAGGTA
ACTGGCTTCAGCAGAGCGCAGATACCAAATACTGTCCTTCTAGTGTAGCCGTAGTTAGGCCACCACTTCA
AGAACTCTGTAGCACCGCCTACATACCTCGCTCTGCTAATCCTGTTACCAGTGGCTGCTGCCAGTGGCGA
TAAGTCGTGTCTTACCGGGTTGGACTCAAGACGATAGTTACCGGATAAGGCGCAGCGGTCGGGCTGAACG
GGGGGTTCGTGCACACAGCCCAGCTTGGAGCGAACGACCTACACCGAACTGAGATACCTACAGCGTGAGC
ATTGAGAAAGCGCCACGCTTCCCGAAGGGAGAAAGGCGGACAGGTATCCGGTAAGCGGCAGGGTCGGAAC
AGGAGAGCGCACGAGGGAGCTTCCAGGGGGAAACGCCTGGTATCTTTATAGTCCTGTCGGGTTTCGCCAC
CTCTGACTTGAGCGTCGATTTTTGTGATGCTCGTCAGGGGGGCGGAGCCTATGGAAAAACGCCAGCAACG
CGGCCTTTTTACGGTTCCTGGCCTTTTGCTGGCCTTTTGCTCACATGTTCTTTCCTGCGTTATCCCCTGA
TTCTGTGGATAACCGTATTACCGCCTTTGAGTGAGCTGATACCGCTCGCCGCAGCCGAACGACCGAGCGC
AGCGAGTCAGTGAGCGAGGAAGCGGAAGAGCGCCCAATACGCAAACCGCCTCTCCCCGCGCGTTGGCCGA
TTCATTAATGCAGCTGGCACGACAGGTTTCCCGACTGGAAAGCGGGCAGTGAGCGCAACGCAATTAATAC
GCGTACCGCTAGCCAGGAAGAGTTTGTAGAAACGCAAAAAGGCCATCCGTCAGGATGGCCTTCTGCTTAG
TTTGATGCCTGGCAGTTTATGGCGGGCGTCCTGCCCGCCACCCTCCGGGCCGTTGCTTCACAACGTTCAA
ATCCGCTCCCGGCGGATTTGTCCTACTCAGGAGAGCGTTCACCGACAAACAACAGATAAAACGAAAGGCC
CAGTCTTCCGACTGAGCCTTTCGTTTTATTTGATGCCTGGCAGTTCCCTACTCTCGCGTTAACGCTAGCA
TGGATGTTTTCCCAGTCACGACGTTGTAAAACGACGGCCAGTCTTAAGCTCGGGCCC
