>Addgene plasmid #27956 | pUT1751-HQ858874 | addgene partial sequence | sequence record 34247 | 27956 with M13pUC-fwd
ATGATTTTATTTTGACTGATAGTGACCTGTTCGTTGCAACAAATTGATGAGCAATGCTTTTTTATAATGC
CAACTTTGTACAAAAAAGCAGGCTCCGCGGCCGCCTTGTTTAACTTTAAGAAGGAGCCCTTCACCATGGG
CAAGGCCGACGCCGACGCCGAGTTCAAGGCCGCCGGCAAGCGCAAGAAGGCCGGAGGCGCCGGCAAGCCC
AAGCGCGGCCTCACCCCGTTCTTCGCCTTCCTGGCTGAGTTCAGGCCGCAGTACATGGAGAAGCACCCAA
ACACCAAGGGCGTCGCAGCGGTGACCAAGGCTGCCGGGGAGAAGTGGCGCGCTATGTCGGACGAGGAGAA
AGCGCAATATGGGGGCAAGAAGCCAGATGGCGAGAGCAAGCCCGCGGCCGCTAGCAAGAAGAAGGAGAGC
ACTAGCTCTAAGAAGGCTAAAACTGATGGTGCGGAACAGGAGGGAGAAGGTTCTGACAAGTCGAAGTCTG
ATGTTGAGGATGATGAGAATGATGGCAGTGGCGAGGACGAGAAGGGTGGGCGCGCCGACCCAGCTTTCTT
GTACAAAGTTGGCATTATAAGAAAGCATTGCTTATCAATTTGTTGCAACGAACAGGTCACTATCAGTCAA
AATAAAATCATTATTTGCCATCCAGCTGATATCCCCTATAGTGAGTCGTATTACATGGTCATAGCTGTTT
CCTGGCAGCTCTGGCCCGTGTCTCAAAATCTCTGATGTTACATTGCACAAGATAAAAATATATCATCATG
AACAATAAAACTGTCTGCTTACATAAA
